Addgene plasmid #224110: P415 ymNeongreen
Purpose: Expressing ymNeongreen in yeast
Depositing lab: Bas Teusink. Depositing organization: Vrije Universiteit Amsterdam.
Backbone
  Vector backbone: P415
  Vector type: Yeast Expression
  Selectable markers: LEU2
Growth in bacteria
  Bacterial resistance: Ampicillin, 100 μg/mL
  Growth temperature: 37°C
  Growth strain: DH5alpha
  Copy number: High Copy
Gene/Insert
  Gene/Insert name: ymNeongreen
  Species: Synthetic
  Cloning method: Restriction Enzyme; 5′ cloning site Unknown (unknown if destroyed)
Terms and licenses: Academic/Nonprofit Terms; Industry Terms: Not Available to Industry
How to cite: P415 ymNeongreen was a gift from Bas Teusink (Addgene plasmid # 224110 ; http://n2t.net/addgene:224110 ; RRID:Addgene_224110)
