[The description below was written by a language model from this plasmid's Addgene catalogue record and pLannotate feature annotations shown in this document.]
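Description:
P415 ymNeongreen is a yeast expression plasmid built on the P415 backbone, a centromeric E. coli–S. cerevisiae shuttle vector. In bacteria it replicates from a high-copy ColE1/pUC-type origin and is selected through the AmpR β-lactamase gene. In yeast it is maintained by a CEN6/ARS element, which provides autonomous replication and centromere-based segregation and typically keeps the plasmid at low, stable copy number. Yeast selection relies on the LEU2 marker, expressed from its own promoter, which complements leucine auxotrophy in leu2 host strains. An f1 origin is also present and allows single-stranded DNA production. Short annotated fragments of lacZα, lacI, rop, bom and yeast genes flanking LEU2 appear to be remnants of the backbone's construction rather than functional elements.

The payload is a single expression cassette in which the S. cerevisiae TEF1 promoter, a strong constitutive promoter from the translation elongation factor EF-1α gene, drives the ymNeongreen coding sequence, followed by the CYC1 transcription terminator. The insert is recorded as synthetic and is annotated as mNeonGreen, a bright, rapidly maturing monomeric green/yellow fluorescent protein originally derived from Branchiostoma lanceolatum. The "y" prefix suggests a yeast-adapted version, though the record does not say so explicitly. No fusion partners, tags or targeting signals are annotated, so the protein appears to be expressed on its own. The cassette sits in the former multiple cloning region, flanked by T3 and T7 phage promoters and preceded by the lac promoter/operator. The exact restriction sites used for cloning are not recorded. The stated purpose is simply expression of ymNeongreen in yeast, which makes the plasmid suited to use as a constitutive green fluorescence reporter or reference control.
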