Features (pLannotate 1.2.2; 22 found; start..end, strand, type, name):
     52..73      +  protein_bind   CAP binding site: CAP binding activates transcription in the presence of cAMP. E. coli catabolite activator protein
     88..118     +  promoter       lac promoter: promoter for the E. coli lac operon
    126..142     +  protein_bind   lac operator: The lac repressor binds to the lac operator to inhibit transcription in E. coli. This inhibition can be relieved by adding lactose or isopropyl-β-D-thiogalactopyranoside (IPTG). lac repressor encoded by lacI
    187..205     +  promoter       T3 promoter: promoter for bacteriophage T3 RNA polymerase
    223..621     +  promoter       TEF1 promoter: S. cerevisiae TEF1; promoter for EF-1α
    631..1338    +  CDS            mNeonGreen: mNeonGreen is a basic (constitutively fluorescent) green/yellow fluorescent protein published in 2013, derived from Branchiostoma lanceolatum. It is reported to be a very rapidly-maturing monomer with moderate acid sensitivity.
   1348..1595    +  terminator     CYC1 terminator: S. cerevisiae CYC1; transcription terminator for CYC1
   1614..1632    -  promoter       T7 promoter: promoter for bacteriophage T7 RNA polymerase
   1640..1795    +  CDS            lacZα (fragment): LacZα fragment of β-galactosidase; lacZ fragment
   1799..2227    +  rep_origin     f1 ori (sequence partly withheld): f1 bacteriophage origin of replication; arrow indicates direction of (+) strand synthesis
   2255..2307    -  misc_feature   bom (fragment): basis of mobility region from pBR322
   2338..2415    +  CDS            YO192_YEAST (fragment): Experimental evidence at protein level: Swiss-Prot protein existence level 1. From Saccharomyces cerevisiae (strain ATCC 204508 / S288c) (Baker's yeast).
   2555..2962    +  promoter       LEU2 promoter: S. cerevisiae LEU2
   2963..4057    +  CDS            LEU2: 3-isopropylmalate dehydrogenase, required for leucine biosynthesis; S. cerevisiae LEU2; yeast auxotrophic marker
   4419..4535    -  CDS            NFS1 (fragment): NFS1_YEAST - Also known as SPL1 From Saccharomyces cerevisiae (strain ATCC 204508 / S288c) (Baker's yeast).
   4534..4584    -  misc_feature   bom (fragment): basis of mobility region from pBR322
   4686..4721    -  CDS            rop (fragment): Rop protein, which maintains plasmids at low copy number; rop
   4790..5293    -  misc_feature   CEN/ARS: S. cerevisiae CEN6 centromere fused to an autonomously replicating sequence
   5330..5434    +  promoter       AmpR promoter: bla
   5435..6295    +  CDS            AmpR: β-lactamase; bla; confers resistance to ampicillin, carbenicillin, and related antibiotics
   6466..7054    +  rep_origin     ori: high-copy-number ColE1/pMB1/pBR322/pUC origin of replication
   7237..39      +  CDS            lacI (fragment) (across the origin): lac repressor; lacI; The lac repressor binds to the lac operator to inhibit transcription in E. coli. This inhibition can be relieved by adding lactose or isopropyl-β-D-thiogalactopyranoside (IPTG).
>Addgene plasmid #224110 | P415 ymNeongreen | addgene full sequence | sequence record 469817 | Addgene NGS Result
CTGGCACGACAGGTTTCCCGACTGGAAAGCGGGCAGTGAGCGCAACGCAATTAATGTGAGTTAGCTCACT
CATTAGGCACCCCAGGCTTTACACTTTATGCTTCCGGCTCGTATGTTGTGTGGAATTGTGAGCGGATAAC
AATTTCACACAGGAAACAGCTATGACCATGATTACGCCAAGCGCGCAATTAACCCTCACTAAAGGGAACA
AAAGCTGGAGCTCATAGCTTCAAAATGTTTCTACTCCTTTTTTACTCTTCCAGATTTTCTCGGACTCCGC
GCATCGCCGTACCACTTCAAAACACCCAAGCACAGCATACTAAATTTCCCCTCTTTCTTCCTCTAGGGTG
TCGTTAATTACCCGTACTAAAGGTTTGGAAAAGAAAAAAGAGACCGCCTCGTTTCTTTTTCTTCGTCGAA
AAAGGCAATAAAAATTTTTATCACGTTTCTTTTTCTTGAAAATTTTTTTTTTGATTTTTTTCTCTTTCGA
TGACCTCCCATTGATATTTAAGTTAATAAACGGTCTTCAATTTCTCAAGTTTCAGTTTCATTTTTCTTGT
TCTATTACAACTTTTTTTACTTCTTGCTCATTAGAAAGAAAGCATAGCAATCTAATCTAAGTTTTCTAGA
ATGGTCTCTAAGGGTGAAGAAGATAACATGGCTTCTTTGCCAGCCACCCACGAGTTGCACATCTTCGGTT
CCATTAACGGTGTCGACTTCGATATGGTCGGTCAAGGTACCGGTAACCCAAACGACGGTTACGAAGAATT
GAACTTGAAGTCTACCAAGGGCGACTTGCAGTTCTCCCCTTGGATTTTGGTTCCACACATCGGTTACGGT
TTCCACCAATACTTGCCATACCCAGACGGTATGTCCCCATTCCAAGCCGCCATGGTTGACGGTTCTGGTT
ACCAAGTCCACAGAACCATGCAATTCGAAGACGGTGCTTCCTTGACCGTGAACTACAGATACACCTACGA
AGGTTCTCACATCAAGGGCGAAGCCCAAGTTAAGGGTACCGGTTTCCCTGCTGACGGTCCAGTCATGACT
AACTCCTTGACCGCTGCTGACTGGTGTCGTTCCAAGAAGACCTACCCAAACGATAAGACCATCATTTCCA
CTTTCAAGTGGTCCTACACCACCGGTAACGGCAAGAGATACCGCTCTACCGCTCGTACCACCTACACCTT
CGCCAAGCCAATGGCTGCCAACTACTTGAAGAACCAGCCTATGTACGTCTTCCGTAAGACCGAGCTGAAG
CATTCCAAGACTGAATTGAACTTCAAGGAATGGCAAAAGGCTTTCACCGACGTCATGGGTATGGACGAAT
TGTACAAGTAACTCGAGTCATGTAATTAGTTATGTCACGCTTACATTCACGCCCTCCCCCCACATCCGCT
CTAACCGAAAAGGAAGGAGTTAGACAACCTGAAGTCTAGGTCCCTATTTATTTTTTTATAGTTATGTTAG
TATTAAGAACGTTATTTATATTTCAAATTTTTCTTTTTTTTCTGTACAGACGCGTGTACGCATGTAACAT
TATACTGAAAACCTTGCTTGAGAAGGTTTTGGGACGCTCGAAGGCTTTAATTTGCGGCCGGTACCCAATT
CGCCCTATAGTGAGTCGTATTACGCGCGCTCACTGGCCGTCGTTTTACAACGTCGTGACTGGGAAAACCC
TGGCGTTACCCAACTTAATCGCCTTGCAGCACATCCCCCTTTCGCCAGCTGGCGTAATAGCGAAGAGGCC
CGCACCGATCGCCCTTCCCAACAGTTGCGCAGCCTGAATGGCGAATGG
[124 nt withheld, positions 1799-1922]
C
[91 nt withheld, positions 1924-2014]
A
[49 nt withheld, positions 2016-2064]
CCTTTGACGTTGGAGTCCACGTTCTTT
[37 nt withheld, positions 2092-2128]
ACCCTATCTCGGTCTATTCTTTTGATTTATAAGGGATTTTGCCGATTTCGGCCTATTGGTTAAAAAATGA
GCTGATTTAACAAAAATTTAACGCGAATTTTAACAAAATATTAACGCTTACAATTTCCTGATGCGGTATT
TTCTCCTTACGCATCTGTGCGGTATTTCACACCGCATATCGACCGGTCGAGGAGAACTTCTAGTATATCT
ACATACCTAATATTATTGCCTTATTAAAAATGGAATCCCAACAATTACATCAAAATCCACATTCTCTTCA
AAATCAATTGTCCTGTACTTCCTTGTTCATGTGTGTTCAAAAACGTTATATTTATAGGATAATTATACTC
TATTTCTCAACAAGTAATTGGTTGTTTGGCCGAGCGGTCTAAGGCGCCTGATTCAAGAAATATCTTGACC
GCAGTTAACTGTGGGAATACTCAGGTATCGTAAGATGCAAGAGTTCGAATCTCTTAGCAACCATTATTTT
TTTCCTCAACATAACGAGAACACACAGGGGCGCTATCGCACAGAATCAAATTCGATGACTGGAAATTTTT
TGTTAATTTCAGAGGTCGCCTGACGCATATACCTTTTTCAACTGAAAAATTGGGAGAAAAAGGAAAGGTG
AGAGCGCCGGAACCGGCTTTTCATATAGAATAGAGAAGCGTTCATGACTAAATGCTTGCATCACAATACT
TGAAGTTGACAATATTATTTAAGGACCTATTGTTTTTTCCAATAGGTGGTTAGCAATCGTCTTACTTTCT
AACTTTTCTTACCTTTTACATTTCAGCAATATATATATATATATTTCAAGGATATACCATTCTAATGTCT
GCCCCTAAGAAGATCGTCGTTTTGCCAGGTGACCACGTTGGTCAAGAAATCACAGCCGAAGCCATTAAGG
TTCTTAAAGCTATTTCTGATGTTCGTTCCAATGTCAAGTTCGATTTCGAAAATCATTTAATTGGTGGTGC
TGCTATCGATGCTACAGGTGTTCCACTTCCAGATGAGGCGCTGGAAGCCTCCAAGAAGGCTGATGCCGTT
TTGTTAGGTGCTGTGGGTGGTCCTAAATGGGGTACCGGTAGTGTTAGACCTGAACAAGGTTTACTAAAAA
TCCGTAAAGAACTTCAATTGTACGCCAACTTAAGACCATGTAACTTTGCATCCGACTCTCTTTTAGACTT
ATCTCCAATCAAGCCACAATTTGCTAAAGGTACTGACTTCGTTGTTGTCAGAGAATTAGTGGGAGGTATT
TACTTTGGTAAGAGAAAGGAAGACGATGGTGATGGTGTCGCTTGGGATAGTGAACAATACACCGTTCCAG
AAGTGCAAAGAATCACAAGAATGGCCGCTTTCATGGCCCTACAACATGAGCCACCATTGCCTATTTGGTC
CTTGGATAAAGCTAATGTTTTGGCCTCTTCAAGATTATGGAGAAAAACTGTGGAGGAAACCATCAAGAAC
GAATTCCCTACATTGAAGGTTCAACATCAATTGATTGATTCTGCCGCCATGATCCTAGTTAAGAACCCAA
CCCACCTAAATGGTATTATAATCACCAGCAACATGTTTGGTGATATCATCTCCGATGAAGCCTCCGTTAT
CCCAGGTTCCTTGGGTTTGTTGCCATCTGCGTCCTTGGCCTCTTTGCCAGACAAGAACACCGCATTTGGT
TTGTACGAACCATGCCACGGTTCTGCTCCAGATTTGCCAAAGAATAAGGTCAACCCTATCGCCACTATCT
TGTCTGCTGCAATGATGTTGAAATTGTCATTGAACTTGCCTGAAGAAGGTAAGGCCATTGAAGATGCAGT
TAAAAAGGTTTTGGATGCAGGTATCAGAACTGGTGATTTAGGTGGTTCCAACAGTACCACCGAAGTCGGT
GATGCTGTCGCCGAAGAAGTTAAGAAAATCCTTGCTTAAAAAGATTCTCTTTTTTTATGATATTTGTACA
TAAACTTTATAAATGAAATTCATAATAGAAACGACACGAAATTACAAAATGGAATATGTTCATAGGGTAG
ACGAAACTATATACGCAATCTACATACATTTATCAAGAAGGAGAAAAAGGAGGATGTAAAGGAATACAGG
TAAGCAAATTGATACTAATGGCTCAACGTGATAAGGAAAAAGAATTGCACTTTAACATTAATATTGACAA
GGAGGAGGGCACCACACAAAAAGTTAGGTGTAACAGAAAATCATGAAACTATGATTCCTAATTTATATAT
TGGAGGATTTTCTCTAAAAAAAAAAAAATACAACAAATAAAAAACACTCAATGACCTGACCATTTGATGG
AGTTTAAGTCAATACCTTCTTGAACCATTTCCCATAATGGTGAAAGTTCCCTCAAGAATTTTACTCTGTC
AGAAACGGCCTTAACGACGTAGTCGATATGGTGCACTCTCAGTACAATCTGCTCTGATGCCGCATAGTTA
AGCCAGCCCCGACACCCGCCAACACCCGCTGACGCGCCCTGACGGGCTTGTCTGCTCCCGGCATCCGCTT
ACAGACAAGCTGTGACCGTCTCCGGGAGCTGCATGTGTCAGAGGTTTTCACCGTCATCACCGAAACGCGC
GAGACGAAAGGGCCTCGTGATACGCCTATTTTTATAGGTTAATGTCATGATAATAATGGTTTCTTAGGAC
GGATCGCTTGCCTGTAACTTACACGCGCCTCGTATCTTTTAATGATGGAATAATTTGGGAATTTACTCTG
TGTTTATTTATTTTTATGTTTTGTATTTGGATTTTAGAAAGTAAATAAAGAAGGTAGAAGAGTTACGGAA
TGAAGAAAAAAAAATAAACAAAGGTTTAAAAAATTTCAACAAAAAGCGTACTTTACATATATATTTATTA
GACAAGAAAAGCAGATTAAATAGATATACATTCGATTAACGATAAGTAAAATGTAAAATCACAGGATTTT
CGTGTGTGGTCTTCTACACAGACAAGATGAAACAATTCGGCATTAATACCTGAGAGCAGGAAGAGCAAGA
TAAAAGGTAGTATTTGTTGGCGATCCCCCTAGAGTCTTTTACATCTTCGGAAAACAAAAACTATTTTTTC
TTTAATTTCTTTTTTTACTTTCTATTTTTAATTTATATATTTATATTAAAAAATTTAAATTATAATTATT
TTTATAGCACGTGATGAAAAGGACCCAGGTGGCACTTTTCGGGGAAATGTGCGCGGAACCCCTATTTGTT
TATTTTTCTAAATACATTCAAATATGTATCCGCTCATGAGACAATAACCCTGATAAATGCTTCAATAATA
TTGAAAAAGGAAGAGTATGAGTATTCAACATTTCCGTGTCGCCCTTATTCCCTTTTTTGCGGCATTTTGC
CTTCCTGTTTTTGCTCACCCAGAAACGCTGGTGAAAGTAAAAGATGCTGAAGATCAGTTGGGTGCACGAG
TGGGTTACATCGAACTGGATCTCAACAGCGGTAAGATCCTTGAGAGTTTTCGCCCCGAAGAACGTTTTCC
AATGATGAGCACTTTTAAAGTTCTGCTATGTGGCGCGGTATTATCCCGTATTGACGCCGGGCAAGAGCAA
CTCGGTCGCCGCATACACTATTCTCAGAATGACTTGGTTGAGTACTCACCAGTCACAGAAAAGCATCTTA
CGGATGGCATGACAGTAAGAGAATTATGCAGTGCTGCCATAACCATGAGTGATAACACTGCGGCCAACTT
ACTTCTGACAACGATCGGAGGACCGAAGGAGCTAACCGCTTTTTTGCACAACATGGGGGATCATGTAACT
CGCCTTGATCGTTGGGAACCGGAGCTGAATGAAGCCATACCAAACGACGAGCGTGACACCACGATGCCTG
TAGCAATGGCAACAACGTTGCGCAAACTATTAACTGGCGAACTACTTACTCTAGCTTCCCGGCAACAATT
AATAGACTGGATGGAGGCGGATAAAGTTGCAGGACCACTTCTGCGCTCGGCCCTTCCGGCTGGCTGGTTT
ATTGCTGATAAATCTGGAGCCGGTGAGCGTGGGTCTCGCGGTATCATTGCAGCACTGGGGCCAGATGGTA
AGCCCTCCCGTATCGTAGTTATCTACACGACGGGGAGTCAGGCAACTATGGATGAACGAAATAGACAGAT
CGCTGAGATAGGTGCCTCACTGATTAAGCATTGGTAACTGTCAGACCAAGTTTACTCATATATACTTTAG
ATTGATTTAAAACTTCATTTTTAATTTAAAAGGATCTAGGTGAAGATCCTTTTTGATAATCTCATGACCA
AAATCCCTTAACGTGAGTTTTCGTTCCACTGAGCGTCAGACCCCGTAGAAAAGATCAAAGGATCTTCTTG
AGATCCTTTTTTTCTGCGCGTAATCTGCTGCTTGCAAACAAAAAAACCACCGCTACCAGCGGTGGTTTGT
TTGCCGGATCAAGAGCTACCAACTCTTTTTCCGAAGGTAACTGGCTTCAGCAGAGCGCAGATACCAAATA
CTGTTCTTCTAGTGTAGCCGTAGTTAGGCCACCACTTCAAGAACTCTGTAGCACCGCCTACATACCTCGC
TCTGCTAATCCTGTTACCAGTGGCTGCTGCCAGTGGCGATAAGTCGTGTCTTACCGGGTTGGACTCAAGA
CGATAGTTACCGGATAAGGCGCAGCGGTCGGGCTGAACGGGGGGTTCGTGCACACAGCCCAGCTTGGAGC
GAACGACCTACACCGAACTGAGATACCTACAGCGTGAGCTATGAGAAAGCGCCACGCTTCCCGAAGGGAG
AAAGGCGGACAGGTATCCGGTAAGCGGCAGGGTCGGAACAGGAGAGCGCACGAGGGAGCTTCCAGGGGGA
AACGCCTGGTATCTTTATAGTCCTGTCGGGTTTCGCCACCTCTGACTTGAGCGTCGATTTTTGTGATGCT
CGTCAGGGGGGCGGAGCCTATGGAAAAACGCCAGCAACGCGGCCTTTTTACGGTTCCTGGCCTTTTGCTG
GCCTTTTGCTCACATGTTCTTTCCTGCGTTATCCCCTGATTCTGTGGATAACCGTATTACCGCCTTTGAG
TGAGCTGATACCGCTCGCCGCAGCCGAACGACCGAGCGCAGCGAGTCAGTGAGCGAGGAAGCGGAAGAGC
GCCCAATACGCAAACCGCCTCTCCCCGCGCGTTGGCCGATTCATTAATGCAG
